Addgene plasmid #19394: pCM5.36
Depositing lab: Geraldine Seydoux. Depositing organization: Johns Hopkins University and School of Medicine. Publication: 3' UTRs are the primary regulators of gene expression in the C. elegans germline. Merritt C, Rasoloson D, Ko D, Seydoux G. Curr Biol. 2008 Oct 14;18(19):1476-82. doi: 10.1016/j.cub.2008.08.013. Epub 2008 Sep 25. PubMed 18818082.
Backbone
  Vector backbone: pDONRP2RP3
  Backbone size w/o insert (bp): 2641
  Vector type: Worm Expression
Growth in bacteria
  Bacterial resistance: Kanamycin, 50 μg/mL
  Growth temperature: 37°C
  Growth strain: DH5alpha
  Growth instructions: DH5alpha
  Copy number: Unknown
Gene/Insert
  Gene/Insert name: gld-1 3'utr in pDONRP2RP3
  Species: C. elegans (nematode)
  Insert size (bp): 852
  GenBank ID: CEU20535
  Entrez Gene: gld-1 (a.k.a. CELE_T23G11.3)
  Cloning method: Gateway Cloning; 5′ cloning site attP2R (destroyed during cloning); 3′ cloning site attP3 (destroyed during cloning)
  Sequencing primers: 5′ M13Forward
Terms and licenses: Academic/Nonprofit Terms; Industry Terms: Not Available to Industry
How to cite: pCM5.36 was a gift from Geraldine Seydoux (Addgene plasmid # 19394 ; http://n2t.net/addgene:19394 ; RRID:Addgene_19394)
