[The description below was written by a language model from this plasmid's Addgene catalogue record and pLannotate feature annotations shown in this document.]
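Description:
pCM5.36 is a Gateway entry clone carrying the 3′ untranslated region of the C. elegans gene gld-1, built by BP recombination into the MultiSite Gateway donor vector pDONRP2RP3. The catalogue lists it as a worm expression vector, but it has no promoter or coding sequence of its own that would function in the nematode. It serves instead as the third-position (3′) module in a three-fragment assembly. The 852 bp insert replaced the region between the attP2R and attP3 sites, both of which were destroyed in the reaction. The full depositor sequence is 3,491 nt, matching the 2,641 bp backbone plus insert.

The automated annotation shows an attR2 site on one side of the unannotated insert region (roughly positions 750 to 1600). On the other side it shows an attB3 core overlapping a fragment called attL1, which most likely represents the attL3 site expected for this kind of entry clone, although the annotation does not label it that way. These flanking sites allow an LR reaction to join the UTR downstream of a promoter module and a coding or reporter module in a destination vector.

The backbone contributes rrnB T1 and T2 terminators upstream of the cassette, a T7 promoter, and short lacI and lacZα remnants that have no functional role. Propagation in E. coli relies on a high-copy ColE1/pUC-type origin and a kanamycin resistance gene. The associated study examined 3′ UTRs as regulators of gene expression in the C. elegans germline, so the plasmid is presumably intended for building transgenes that place a reporter under gld-1 3′ UTR control.
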