Features (pLannotate 1.2.2; 10 found; start..end, strand, type, name):
    121..213     +  CDS            lacI (fragment): lac repressor; lacI; The lac repressor binds to the lac operator to inhibit transcription in E. coli. This inhibition can be relieved by adding lactose or isopropyl-β-D-thiogalactopyranoside (IPTG).
    268..295     -  terminator     rrnB T2 terminator: transcription terminator T2 from the E. coli rrnB gene
    427..470     +  terminator     rrnB T1 terminator: Escherichia coli rrnB; transcription terminator T1 from the E. coli rrnB gene
    517..553     -  CDS            lacZα (fragment): LacZα fragment of β-galactosidase; lacZ fragment
    624..747     -  protein_bind   attR2: mutant version of attR; recombination site for the Gateway® LR reaction LR Clonase™
   1600..1620    -  protein_bind   attB3: mutant version of attB; core recombination site for the Gateway® BP reaction BP Clonase™
   1611..1696    -  protein_bind   attL1 (fragment): mutant version of attL; recombination site for the Gateway® LR reaction LR Clonase™
   1733..1751    -  promoter       T7 promoter: promoter for bacteriophage T7 RNA polymerase
   1885..2694    +  CDS            KanR: aminoglycoside phosphotransferase; aph(3')-Ia; confers resistance to kanamycin in bacteria or G418 (Geneticin®) in eukaryotes
   2841..3429    +  rep_origin     ori: high-copy-number ColE1/pMB1/pBR322/pUC origin of replication
>Addgene plasmid #19394 | pCM5.36 | depositor full sequence | sequence record 9046 | Author sequence
CTTTCCTGCGTTATCCCCTGATTCTGTGGATAACCGTATTACCGCCTTTGAGTGAGCTGATACCGCTCGC
CGCAGCCGAACGACCGAGCGCAGCGAGTCAGTGAGCGAGGAAGCGGAAGAGCGCCCAATACGCAAACCGC
CTCTCCCCGCGCGTTGGCCGATTCATTAATGCAGCTGGCACGACAGGTTTCCCGACTGGAAAGCGGGCAG
TGAGCGCAACGCAATTAATACGCGTACCGCTAGCCAGGAAGAGTTTGTAGAAACGCAAAAAGGCCATCCG
TCAGGATGGCCTTCTGCTTAGTTTGATGCCTGGCAGTTTATGGCGGGCGTCCTGCCCGCCACCCTCCGGG
CCGTTGCTTCACAACGTTCAAATCCGCTCCCGGCGGATTTGTCCTACTCAGGAGAGCGTTCACCGACAAA
CAACAGATAAAACGAAAGGCCCAGTCTTCCGACTGAGCCTTTCGTTTTATTTGATGCCTGGCAGTTCCCT
ACTCTCGCGTTAACGCTAGCATGGATGTTTTCCCAGTCACGACGTTGTAAAACGACGGCCAGTCTTAAGC
TCGGGCCCTGCAGCTCTAGAGCTCGAATTCTACAGGTCACTAATACCATCTAAGTAGTTGATTCATAGTG
ACTGCATATGTTGTGTTTTACAGTATTATGTAGTCTGTTTTTTATGCAAAATCTAATTTAATATATTGAT
ATTTATATCATTTTACGTTTCTCGTTCAACTTTCTTGTACAAAGTGGGATAAAAAGTTCACATTTATAAC
TCACACTCCCTTTGTTTTGTTCGTTCTCACCATTTTAGGTTACCATAGAATCATGTGCCATACATCATGT
TGCCATTTTTTCCCCCTCTCATCTCCCCCATCTTTATCATGTCATCAATTGGTATCTACCATCTCACTCC
TTTAGGAATAGCATACACATACAGTTAGTAATAATTATGTAATGAGATACCTAATACCATTAATTCCTTT
CTGTAATTTAAACTCGCCCTGCTGCTTTCACCATATGCTCTTTGATTTTTAAGTATCTTTTCCCTTTCTT
CGCAGATCTTGAAAAGATATTTTAACATCAGAGAAAAACGGCAGGTGCCCCGGTAATAACATCTTATCAG
GATAACCATTTTGGAGAATACTCATTGATACTTTTATTGATGCAGCTATTCCCCTACCCATTCATACTAC
CTCGAATGCCAAAGCACCCCCTTTATTTTTCTGTGTTATCTTAACGCTAACCCCTGTAGAATCTTCCCGG
TTTGATGTAGTCATCAAAAATTTTTCATCTTTTCTAAATTTTTAGTAACTTGAGATTTTAATTTTCTTTC
CCGCTAGTTAGATATGTTCAAATCTCACATCCCCATCAAACCAGCCCCAAGTCCCCATTCTAAACCCCTA
CCCCTTCCCAATCTGTCCATTATAATTTTAAGCACAAGTCCAAGAGCTAATATTTTTAGCAGTCTTTCAC
ATTGACCATTTTCTCGGTACCCTGTTTTTGAGACCAAAATTTTGAATTTTGAAATTGAAATACAGGGCGA
GATAAAATAATAAAAAATAGTTTTTATTCAATTTTTCTTCCAGTTCATGTTTTAAAACGCAACTTTATTA
TACAAAGTTGGCATTATAAAAAAGCATTGCTTATCAATTTGTTGCAACGAACAGGTCACTATCAGTCAAA
ATAAAATCATTATTTGGAGCTCCATGGTAGCGTTAACGCGGCCGCGATATCCCCTATAGTGAGTCGTATT
ACATGGTCATAGCTGTTTCCTGGCAGCTCTGGCCCGTGTCTCAAAATCTCTGATGTTACATTGCACAAGA
TAAAAATATATCATCATGAACAATAAAACTGTCTGCTTACATAAACAGTAATACAAGGGGTGTTATGAGC
CATATTCAACGGGAAACGTCGAGGCCGCGATTAAATTCCAACATGGATGCTGATTTATATGGGTATAAAT
GGGCTCGCGATAATGTCGGGCAATCAGGTGCGACAATCTATCGCTTGTATGGGAAGCCCGATGCGCCAGA
GTTGTTTCTGAAACATGGCAAAGGTAGCGTTGCCAATGATGTTACAGATGAGATGGTCAGACTAAACTGG
CTGACGGAATTTATGCCTCTTCCGACCATCAAGCATTTTATCCGTACTCCTGATGATGCATGGTTACTCA
CCACTGCGATCCCCGGAAAAACAGCATTCCAGGTATTAGAAGAATATCCTGATTCAGGTGAAAATATTGT
TGATGCGCTGGCAGTGTTCCTGCGCCGGTTGCATTCGATTCCTGTTTGTAATTGTCCTTTTAACAGCGAT
CGCGTATTTCGTCTCGCTCAGGCGCAATCACGAATGAATAACGGTTTGGTTGATGCGAGTGATTTTGATG
ACGAGCGTAATGGCTGGCCTGTTGAACAAGTCTGGAAAGAAATGCATAAACTTTTGCCATTCTCACCGGA
TTCAGTCGTCACTCATGGTGATTTCTCACTTGATAACCTTATTTTTGACGAGGGGAAATTAATAGGTTGT
ATTGATGTTGGACGAGTCGGAATCGCAGACCGATACCAGGATCTTGCCATCCTATGGAACTGCCTCGGTG
AGTTTTCTCCTTCATTACAGAAACGGCTTTTTCAAAAATATGGTATTGATAATCCTGATATGAATAAATT
GCAGTTTCATTTGATGCTCGATGAGTTTTTCTAATCAGAATTGGTTAATTGGTTGTAACACTGGCAGAGC
ATTACGCTGACTTGACGGGACGGCGCAAGCTCATGACCAAAATCCCTTAACGTGAGTTACGCGTCGTTCC
ACTGAGCGTCAGACCCCGTAGAAAAGATCAAAGGATCTTCTTGAGATCCTTTTTTTCTGCGCGTAATCTG
CTGCTTGCAAACAAAAAAACCACCGCTACCAGCGGTGGTTTGTTTGCCGGATCAAGAGCTACCAACTCTT
TTTCCGAAGGTAACTGGCTTCAGCAGAGCGCAGATACCAAATACTGTCCTTCTAGTGTAGCCGTAGTTAG
GCCACCACTTCAAGAACTCTGTAGCACCGCCTACATACCTCGCTCTGCTAATCCTGTTACCAGTGGCTGC
TGCCAGTGGCGATAAGTCGTGTCTTACCGGGTTGGACTCAAGACGATAGTTACCGGATAAGGCGCAGCGG
TCGGGCTGAACGGGGGGTTCGTGCACACAGCCCAGCTTGGAGCGAACGACCTACACCGAACTGAGATACC
TACAGCGTGAGCATTGAGAAAGCGCCACGCTTCCCGAAGGGAGAAAGGCGGACAGGTATCCGGTAAGCGG
CAGGGTCGGAACAGGAGAGCGCACGAGGGAGCTTCCAGGGGGAAACGCCTGGTATCTTTATAGTCCTGTC
GGGTTTCGCCACCTCTGACTTGAGCGTCGATTTTTGTGATGCTCGTCAGGGGGGCGGAGCCTATGGAAAA
ACGCCAGCAACGCGGCCTTTTTACGGTTCCTGGCCTTTTGCTGGCCTTTTGCTCACATGTT
