>Addgene plasmid #19394 | pCM5.36 | addgene partial sequence | sequence record 25201 | pDONR201F 5'-TCGCGTTAACGCTAGCATGGATCTC-3'
NNNNTNTNNTTTTNACTGATAGTGACCTGTTCGTTGCAACAAATTGATAAGCAATGCTTTTTTATAATGC
CAACTTTGTATAATAAAGTTGCGTTTTAAAACATGAACTGGAAGAAAAATTGAATAAAAACTATTTTTTA
TTATTTTATCTCGCCCTGTATTTCAATTTCAAAATTCAAAATTTTGGTCTCAAAAACAGGGTACCGAGAA
AATGGTCAATGTGAAAGACTGCTAAAAATATTAGCTCTTGGACTTGTGCTTAAAATTATAATGGACAGAT
TGGGAAGGGGTAGGGGTTTAGAATGGGGACTTGGGGCTGGTTTGATGGGGATGTGAGATTTGAACATATC
TAACTAGCGGGAAAGAAAATTAAAATCTCAAGTTACTAAAAATTTAGAAAAGATGAAAAATTTTTGATGA
CTACATCAAACCGGGAAGATTCTACAGGGGTTAGCGTTAAGATAACACAGAAAAATAAAGGGGGTGCTTT
GGCATTCGAGGTAGTATGAATGGGTAGGGGAATAGCTGCATCAATAAAAGTATCAATGAGTATTCTCCAA
AATGGTTATCCTGATAAGATGTTATTACCGGGGCACCTGCCGTTTTTCTCTGATGTTAAAATATCTTTTC
AAGATCTGCGAAGAAAGGGAAAAGATACTTAAAAATCAAAGAGCATATGGTGAANCANNNNGCGANNTNA
NNNNNNNAAAGGNATTNANGGTANTNNGGTATCNNNNTTNNNATAATTANTACTANCTGTNNNNGNNNTN
TGCTANTNCCTAANGGANNNNNNNNNNNNNANNNNNNNGATGACNTGNNNANGATGGGGNNNNNGNNNNG
GGGAAAANNNNNNNNNNNNNNNNNGNNNNNNNNNNNNTNGNNANNTNNNNGNNNNNANNANNNNNNNNNN
NNNNNNNNANNN
